>Addgene plasmid #134342 | pcDNA3.1.Gαi1-LgB91 | addgene full sequence | sequence record 306400 | Addgene NGS Result
GACGGATCGGGAGATCTCCCGATCCCCTATGGTGCACTCTCAGTACAATCTGCTCTGATGCCGCATAGTT
AAGCCAGTATCTGCTCCCTGCTTGTGTGTTGGAGGTCGCTGAGTAGTGCGCGAGCAAAATTTAAGCTACA
ACAAGGCAAGGCTTGACCGACAATTGCATGAAGAATCTGCTTAGGGTTAGGCGTTTTGCGCTGCTTCGCG
ATGTACGGGCCAGATATACGCGTTGACATTGATTATTGACTAGTTATTAATAGTAATCAATTACGGGGTC
ATTAGTTCATAGCCCATATATGGAGTTCCGCGTTACATAACTTACGGTAAATGGCCCGCCTGGCTGACCG
CCCAACGACCCCCGCCCATTGACGTCAATAATGACGTATGTTCCCATAGTAACGCCAATAGGGACTTTCC
ATTGACGTCAATGGGTGGAGTATTTACGGTAAACTGCCCACTTGGCAGTACATCAAGTGTATCATATGCC
AAGTACGCCCCCTATTGACGTCAATGACGGTAAATGGCCCGCCTGGCATTATGCCCAGTACATGACCTTA
TGGGACTTTCCTACTTGGCAGTACATCTACGTATTAGTCATCGCTATTACCATGGTGATGCGGTTTTGGC
AGTACATCAATGGGCGTGGATAGCGGTTTGACTCACGGGGATTTCCAAGTCTCCACCCCATTGACGTCAA
TGGGAGTTTGTTTTGGCACCAAAATCAACGGGACTTTCCAAAATGTCGTAACAACTCCGCCCCATTGACG
CAAATGGGCGGTAGGCGTGTACGGTGGGAGGTCTATATAAGCAGAGCTCTCTGGCTAACTAGAGAACCCA
CTGCTTACTGGCTTATCGAAATTAATACGACTCACTATAGGGAGACCCAAGCTGGCTAGCGTTTAAACTT
AAGCTTGGTACCGAGCTCGGATCCACTAGTCCAGTGTGGTGGAATTCACCATGTACCCATACGATGTTCC
AGATTACGCTGGCTGCACGCTGAGCGCCGAGGACAAGGCGGCGGTGGAGCGGAGTAAGATGATCGACCGC
AACCTCCGTGAGGACGGCGAGAAGGCGGCGCGCGAGGTCAAGCTGCTGCTGCTCGGTGCTGGTGAATCTG
GTAAAAGTACAATTGTGAAGCAGATGAAAATTATCCATGAAGCTGGTTATTCAGAAGAGGAGTGTAAACA
ATACAAAGCAGTGGTCTACAGTAACACCATCCAGTCAATTATTGCTATCATTAGGGCTATGGGGAGGTTG
GATATCAGCGGAGGCGGAGGAAGCGTCTTCACACTCGAAGATTTCGTTGGGGACTGGGAACAGACAGCCG
CCTACAACCTGGACCAAGTCCTTGAACAGGGAGGTGTGTCCAGTTTGCTGCAGAATCTCGCCGTGTCCGT
AACTCCGATCCAAAGGATTGTCCGGAGCGGTGAAAATGCCCTGAAGATCGACATCCATGTCATCATCCCG
TATGAAGGTCTGAGCGCCGACCAAATGGCCCAGATCGAAGAGGTGTTTAAGGTGGTGTACCCTGTGGATG
ATCATCACTTTAAGGTGATCCTGCCCTATGGCACACTGGTAATCGACGGGGTTACGCCGAACATGCTGAA
CTATTTCGGACGGCCGTATGAAGGCATCGCCGTGTTCGACGGCAAAAAGATCACTGTAACAGGGACCCTG
TGGAACGGCAACAAAATTATCGACGAGCGCCTGATCACCCCCGACGGCTCCATGCTGTTCCGAGTAACCA
TCAACAGTAGCGGAGGCGGAGGAAGCCCGCGGAAGATAGACTTTGGTGACTCAGCCCGGGCGGATGATGC
ACGCCAACTCTTTGTGCTAGCTGGAGCTGCTGAAGAAGGCTTTATGACTGCAGAACTTGCTGGAGTTATA
AAGAGATTGTGGAAAGATAGTGGTGTACAAGCCTGTTTCAACAGATCCCGAGAGTACCAGCTTAATGATT
CTGCAGCATACTATTTGAATGACTTGGACAGAATAGCTCAACCAAATTACATCCCGACTCAACAAGATGT
TCTCAGAACTAGAGTGAAAACTACAGGAATTGTTGAAACCCATTTTACTTTCAAAGATCTTCATTTTAAA
ATGTTTGATGTGGGAGGTCAGAGATCTGAGCGGAAGAAGTGGATTCATTGCTTCGAAGGAGTGACGGCGA
TCATCTTCTGTGTAGCACTGAGTGACTACGACCTGGTTCTAGCTGAAGATGAAGAAATGAACCGAATGCA
TGAAAGCATGAAATTGTTTGACAGCATATGTAACAACAAGTGGTTTACAGATACATCCATTATACTTTTT
CTAAACAAGAAGGATCTCTTTGAAGAAAAAATCAAAAAGAGCCCTCTCACTATATGCTATCCAGAATATG
CAGGATCAAACACATATGAAGAGGCAGCTGCATATATTCAATGTCAGTTTGAAGACCTCAATAAAAGAAA
GGACACAAAGGAAATATACACCCACTTCACATGTGCCACAGATACTAAGAATGTGCAGTTTGTTTTTGAT
GCTGTAACAGATGTCATCATAAAAAATAATCTAAAAGATTGTGGTCTCTTTTAACTCGAGTCTAGAGGGC
CCGTTTAAACCCGCTGATCAGCCTCGACTGTGCCTTCTAGTTGCCAGCCATCTGTTGTTTGCCCCTCCCC
CGTGCCTTCCTTGACCCTGGAAGGTGCCACTCCCACTGTCCTTTCCTAATAAAATGAGGAAATTGCATCG
CATTGTCTGAGTAGGTGTCATTCTATTCTGGGGGGTGGGGTGGGGCAGGACAGCAAGGGGGAGGATTGGG
AAGACAATAGCAGGCATGCTGGGGATGCGGTGGGCTCTATGGCTTCTGAGGCGGAAAGAACCAGCTGGGG
CTCTAGGGGGTATCCCC
[124 nt withheld, positions 2888-3011]
C
[91 nt withheld, positions 3013-3103]
A
[49 nt withheld, positions 3105-3153]
CCTTTGACGTTGGAGTCCACGTTCTTT
[37 nt withheld, positions 3181-3217]
ACCCTATCTCGGTCTATTCTTTTGATTTATAAGGGATTTTGCCGATTTCGGCCTATTGGTTAAAAAATGA
GCTGATTTAACAAAAATTTAACGCGAATTAATTCTGTGGAATGTGTGTCAGTTAGGGTGTGGAAAGTCCC
CAGGCTCCCCAGCAGGCAGAAGTATGCAAAGCATGCATCTCAATTAGTCAGCAACCAGGTGTGGAAAGTC
CCCAGGCTCCCCAGCAGGCAGAAGTATGCAAAGCATGCATCTCAATTAGTCAGCAACCATAGTCCCGCCC
CTAACTCCGCCCATCCCGCCCCTAACTCCGCCCAGTTCCGCCCATTCTCCGCCCCATGGCTGACTAATTT
TTTTTATTTATGCAGAGGCCGAGGCCGCCTCTGCCTCTGAGCTATTCCAGAAGTAGTGAGGAGGCTTTTT
TGGAGGCCTAGGCTTTTGCAAAAAGCTCCCGGGAGCTTGTATATCCATTTTCGGATCTGATCAAGAGACA
GGATGAGGATCGTTTCGCATGATTGAACAAGATGGATTGCACGCAGGTTCTCCGGCCGCTTGGGTGGAGA
GGCTATTCGGCTATGACTGGGCACAACAGACAATCGGCTGCTCTGATGCCGCCGTGTTCCGGCTGTCAGC
GCAGGGGCGCCCGGTTCTTTTTGTCAAGACCGACCTGTCCGGTGCCCTGAATGAACTGCAGGACGAGGCA
GCGCGGCTATCGTGGCTGGCCACGACGGGCGTTCCTTGCGCAGCTGTGCTCGACGTTGTCACTGAAGCGG
GAAGGGACTGGCTGCTATTGGGCGAAGTGCCGGGGCAGGATCTCCTGTCATCTCACCTTGCTCCTGCCGA
GAAAGTATCCATCATGGCTGATGCAATGCGGCGGCTGCATACGCTTGATCCGGCTACCTGCCCATTCGAC
CACCAAGCGAAACATCGCATCGAGCGAGCACGTACTCGGATGGAAGCCGGTCTTGTCGATCAGGATGATC
TGGACGAAGAGCATCAGGGGCTCGCGCCAGCCGAACTGTTCGCCAGGCTCAAGGCGCGCATGCCCGACGG
CGAGGATCTCGTCGTGACCCATGGCGATGCCTGCTTGCCGAATATCATGGTGGAAAATGGCCGCTTTTCT
GGATTCATCGACTGTGGCCGGCTGGGTGTGGCGGACCGCTATCAGGACATAGCGTTGGCTACCCGTGATA
TTGCTGAAGAGCTTGGCGGCGAATGGGCTGACCGCTTCCTCGTGCTTTACGGTATCGCCGCTCCCGATTC
GCAGCGCATCGCCTTCTATCGCCTTCTTGACGAGTTCTTCTGAGCGGGACTCTGGGGTTCGAAATGACCG
ACCAAGCGACGCCCAACCTGCCATCACGAGATTTCGATTCCACCGCCGCCTTCTATGAAAGGTTGGGCTT
CGGAATCGTTTTCCGGGACGCCGGCTGGATGATCCTCCAGCGCGGGGATCTCATGCTGGAGTTCTTCGCC
CACCCCAACTTGTTTATTGCAGCTTATAATGGTTACAAATAAAGCAATAGCATCACAAATTTCACAAATA
AAGCATTTTTTTCACTGCATTCTAGTTGTGGTTTGTCCAAACTCATCAATGTATCTTATCATGTCTGTAT
ACCGTCGACCTCTAGCTAGAGCTTGGCGTAATCATGGTCATAGCTGTTTCCTGTGTGAAATTGTTATCCG
CTCACAATTCCACACAACATACGAGCCGGAAGCATAAAGTGTAAAGCCTGGGGTGCCTAATGAGTGAGCT
AACTCACATTAATTGCGTTGCGCTCACTGCCCGCTTTCCAGTCGGGAAACCTGTCGTGCCAGCTGCATTA
ATGAATCGGCCAACGCGCGGGGAGAGGCGGTTTGCGTATTGGGCGCTCTTCCGCTTCCTCGCTCACTGAC
TCGCTGCGCTCGGTCGTTCGGCTGCGGCGAGCGGTATCAGCTCACTCAAAGGCGGTAATACGGTTATCCA
CAGAATCAGGGGATAACGCAGGAAAGAACATGTGAGCAAAAGGCCAGCAAAAGGCCAGGAACCGTAAAAA
GGCCGCGTTGCTGGCGTTTTTCCATAGGCTCCGCCCCCCTGACGAGCATCACAAAAATCGACGCTCAAGT
CAGAGGTGGCGAAACCCGACAGGACTATAAAGATACCAGGCGTTTCCCCCTGGAAGCTCCCTCGTGCGCT
CTCCTGTTCCGACCCTGCCGCTTACCGGATACCTGTCCGCCTTTCTCCCTTCGGGAAGCGTGGCGCTTTC
TCATAGCTCACGCTGTAGGTATCTCAGTTCGGTGTAGGTCGTTCGCTCCAAGCTGGGCTGTGTGCACGAA
CCCCCCGTTCAGCCCGACCGCTGCGCCTTATCCGGTAACTATCGTCTTGAGTCCAACCCGGTAAGACACG
ACTTATCGCCACTGGCAGCAGCCACTGGTAACAGGATTAGCAGAGCGAGGTATGTAGGCGGTGCTACAGA
GTTCTTGAAGTGGTGGCCTAACTACGGCTACACTAGAAGAACAGTATTTGGTATCTGCGCTCTGCTGAAG
CCAGTTACCTTCGGAAAAAGAGTTGGTAGCTCTTGATCCGGCAAACAAACCACCGCTGGTAGCGGTGGTT
TTTTTGTTTGCAAGCAGCAGATTACGCGCAGAAAAAAAGGATCTCAAGAAGATCCTTTGATCTTTTCTAC
GGGGTCTGACGCTCAGTGGAACGAAAACTCACGTTAAGGGATTTTGGTCATGAGATTATCAAAAAGGATC
TTCACCTAGATCCTTTTAAATTAAAAATGAAGTTTTAAATCAATCTAAAGTATATATGAGTAAACTTGGT
CTGACAGTTACCAATGCTTAATCAGTGAGGCACCTATCTCAGCGATCTGTCTATTTCGTTCATCCATAGT
TGCCTGACTCCCCGTCGTGTAGATAACTACGATACGGGAGGGCTTACCATCTGGCCCCAGTGCTGCAATG
ATACCGCGAGACCCACGCTCACCGGCTCCAGATTTATCAGCAATAAACCAGCCAGCCGGAAGGGCCGAGC
GCAGAAGTGGTCCTGCAACTTTATCCGCCTCCATCCAGTCTATTAATTGTTGCCGGGAAGCTAGAGTAAG
TAGTTCGCCAGTTAATAGTTTGCGCAACGTTGTTGCCATTGCTACAGGCATCGTGGTGTCACGCTCGTCG
TTTGGTATGGCTTCATTCAGCTCCGGTTCCCAACGATCAAGGCGAGTTACATGATCCCCCATGTTGTGCA
AAAAAGCGGTTAGCTCCTTCGGTCCTCCGATCGTTGTCAGAAGTAAGTTGGCCGCAGTGTTATCACTCAT
GGTTATGGCAGCACTGCATAATTCTCTTACTGTCATGCCATCCGTAAGATGCTTTTCTGTGACTGGTGAG
TACTCAACCAAGTCATTCTGAGAATAGTGTATGCGGCGACCGAGTTGCTCTTGCCCGGCGTCAATACGGG
ATAATACCGCGCCACATAGCAGAACTTTAAAAGTGCTCATCATTGGAAAACGTTCTTCGGGGCGAAAACT
CTCAAGGATCTTACCGCTGTTGAGATCCAGTTCGATGTAACCCACTCGTGCACCCAACTGATCTTCAGCA
TCTTTTACTTTCACCAGCGTTTCTGGGTGAGCAAAAACAGGAAGGCAAAATGCCGCAAAAAAGGGAATAA
GGGCGACACGGAAATGTTGAATACTCATACTCTTCCTTTTTCAATATTATTGAAGCATTTATCAGGGTTA
TTGTCTCATGAGCGGATACATATTTGAATGTATTTAGAAAAATAAACAAATAGGGGTTCCGCGCACATTT
CCCCGAAAAGTGCCACCTGACGTC
Features (pLannotate 1.2.2; 23 found; start..end, strand, type, name):
     28..80      -  misc_feature   bom (fragment): basis of mobility region from pBR322
    235..614     +  enhancer       CMV enhancer: human cytomegalovirus immediate early enhancer
    615..818     +  promoter       CMV promoter: human cytomegalovirus (CMV) immediate early promoter
    814..847     +  LTR            5' LTR (truncated) (fragment): truncated 5' long terminal repeat (LTR) from HIV-1
    863..881     +  promoter       T7 promoter: promoter for bacteriophage T7 RNA polymerase
    964..990     +  CDS            3xHA (fragment): three tandem HA epitope tags
   1012..1266    +  CDS            GNA12 (fragment): GNA12_HUMAN - Experimental evidence at protein level: Swiss-Prot protein existence level 1. Guanine nucleotide-binding proteins (G proteins) are involved as modulators or transducers in various transmembrane signaling systems (PubMed:22609986, PubMed:15525651, PubMed:15240885, PubMed:17565996, PubMed:12515866, PubMed:16787920, PubMed:16705036, PubMed:23762476, PubMed:27084452). Activates effector molecule RhoA by binding and activating RhoGEFs (ARHGEF12/LARG) (PubMed:15240885, PubMed:12515866, PubMed:16202387). GNA12-dependent Rho signaling subsequently regulates transcription factor AP-1 (act
   1285..1755    +  CDS            Nluc (fragment): NanoLuc® luciferase human codon-optimized
   1897..2559    +  CDS            GNA12 (fragment): GNA12_HUMAN - Experimental evidence at protein level: Swiss-Prot protein existence level 1. Guanine nucleotide-binding proteins (G proteins) are involved as modulators or transducers in various transmembrane signaling systems (PubMed:22609986, PubMed:15525651, PubMed:15240885, PubMed:17565996, PubMed:12515866, PubMed:16787920, PubMed:16705036, PubMed:23762476, PubMed:27084452). Activates effector molecule RhoA by binding and activating RhoGEFs (ARHGEF12/LARG) (PubMed:15240885, PubMed:12515866, PubMed:16202387). GNA12-dependent Rho signaling subsequently regulates transcription factor AP-1 (act
   2618..2842    +  polyA_signal   bGH poly(A) signal: bovine growth hormone polyadenylation signal
   2846..2867    +  promoter       SV40 promoter (fragment): SV40 enhancer and early promoter
   2888..3316    +  rep_origin     f1 ori (sequence partly withheld): f1 bacteriophage origin of replication; arrow indicates direction of (+) strand synthesis
   3330..3659    +  promoter       SV40 promoter: SV40 enhancer and early promoter
   3726..4517    +  CDS            neo: KKA2_KLEPN - Also known as kan, nptII. Experimental evidence at protein level: Swiss-Prot protein existence level 1. Resistance to kanamycin, neomycin, paromomycin, ribostamycin, butirosin and gentamicin B. From Klebsiella pneumoniae.
   4541..4699    +  CDS            ble (fragment): BLE_KLEPN - Experimental evidence at protein level: Swiss-Prot protein existence level 1. Binding protein with a strong affinity to the bleomycin family of antibiotics. Binds to CL990; an antimitotic-antibiotic compound. From Klebsiella pneumoniae.
   4694..4815    +  polyA_signal   SV40 poly(A) signal: SV40 polyadenylation signal
   4888..4904    -  protein_bind   lac operator: The lac repressor binds to the lac operator to inhibit transcription in E. coli. This inhibition can be relieved by adding lactose or isopropyl-β-D-thiogalactopyranoside (IPTG). lac repressor encoded by lacI
   4912..4942    -  promoter       lac promoter: promoter for the E. coli lac operon
   4957..4978    -  protein_bind   CAP binding site: CAP binding activates transcription in the presence of cAMP. E. coli catabolite activator protein
   4991..5083    -  CDS            lacI (fragment): lac repressor; lacI; The lac repressor binds to the lac operator to inhibit transcription in E. coli. This inhibition can be relieved by adding lactose or isopropyl-β-D-thiogalactopyranoside (IPTG).
   5266..5854    -  rep_origin     ori: high-copy-number ColE1/pMB1/pBR322/pUC origin of replication
   6025..6885    -  CDS            AmpR: β-lactamase; bla; confers resistance to ampicillin, carbenicillin, and related antibiotics
   6886..6990    -  promoter       AmpR promoter: bla
