[The description below was written by a language model from this plasmid's Addgene catalogue record and pLannotate feature annotations shown in this document.]
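Description:
pcDNA3.1.Gαi1-LgB91 is a mammalian expression plasmid of about 7 kb built on the pcDNA3.1 backbone. It carries a human GNAI1 (Gαi1) coding sequence in which the LgBiT fragment of NanoLuc luciferase has been inserted internally, between residues 91 and 92 of the G protein α subunit, with an HA epitope at the N terminus. The insert of roughly 1.6 kb was cloned between EcoRI and XhoI sites. The catalogue entry lists T7 as the promoter. The feature table shows that the T7 promoter sits just downstream of the CMV immediate-early enhancer and promoter, which would drive transcription in mammalian cells, and the bovine growth hormone polyadenylation signal terminates the transcript. The automated annotation matches this design: a short HA match, then a G protein α fragment, a partial Nluc match corresponding to LgBiT, and a second G protein α fragment. The annotation tool labels the two flanking fragments GNA12, which is most likely a homology-based call, since the record identifies the gene as GNAI1.

The plasmid is propagated in E. coli through a high-copy ColE1/pUC-type origin with ampicillin resistance, and an f1 origin is also present. An SV40 promoter-driven neomycin phosphotransferase cassette with an SV40 poly(A) signal allows G418 selection of stably transfected mammalian cells.

The construct is intended for NanoLuc complementation assays. LgBiT has little activity on its own, and luminescence is restored when it is brought close to the complementary small NanoLuc fragment fused to a partner protein. According to the associated publication, the system is used to profile interactions between GPCRs and individual G proteins in a dynamic, screening-compatible format. The HA tag allows immunodetection of the fusion protein.
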