Addgene plasmid #134342: pcDNA3.1.Gαi1-LgB91
Purpose: Nanoluc complementation assay. Expression of Gαi1 protein fused with the LgBiT(LgB)of the nanoluciferase inserted between residues 91 and 92 of Gαi1. Addition of the HA epitope at N terminus of Gαi1.
Depositing lab: Julien Hanson. Depositing organization: Universite de Liege. Publication: A dynamic and screening-compatible nanoluciferase-based complementation assay enables profiling of individual GPCR-G protein interactions. Laschet C, Dupuis N, Hanson J. J Biol Chem. 2019 Mar 15;294(11):4079-4090. doi: 10.1074/jbc.RA118.006231. Epub 2018 Dec 28. PubMed 30593506.
Backbone
  Vector backbone: pcDNA3.1
  Backbone size w/o insert (bp): 5400
  Total vector size (bp): 7015
  Vector type: Mammalian Expression, Bacterial Expression
  Selectable markers: Neomycin (select with G418)
Growth in bacteria
  Bacterial resistance: Ampicillin, 100 μg/mL
  Growth temperature: 37°C
  Growth strain: DH5alpha
  Copy number: High Copy
Gene/Insert
  Gene/Insert name: Gαi1-LgB91
  Species: H. sapiens (human)
  Insert size (bp): 1614
  GenBank ID: NM_002069.6
  Entrez Gene: GNAI1 (a.k.a. Gi, HG1B, NEDHISB)
  Promoter: T7
  Tag / fusion protein: HA (N terminal on insert)
  Cloning method: Restriction Enzyme; 5′ cloning site EcoRI (not destroyed); 3′ cloning site XhoI (not destroyed)
  Sequencing primers: 5′ TAATACGACTCACTATAGGG; 3′ TTCCCAATCCTCCCCCTTG
Terms and licenses: Academic/Nonprofit Terms; Industry Terms: Not Available to Industry
How to cite: pcDNA3.1.Gαi1-LgB91 was a gift from Julien Hanson (Addgene plasmid # 134342 ; http://n2t.net/addgene:134342 ; RRID:Addgene_134342)
